Addgene plasmid #185509: pCS2-foxd4l1.1-F>E-myc
Purpose: Expression of Xenopus laevis foxd4
Depositing lab: Sally Moody. Depositing organization: George Washington University. Publication: Specific domains of FoxD4/5 activate and repress neural transcription factor genes to control the progression of immature neural ectoderm to differentiating neural plate. Neilson KM, Klein SL, Mhaske P, Mood K, Daar IO, Moody SA. Dev Biol. 2012 May 15;365(2):363-75. doi: 10.1016/j.ydbio.2012.03.004. Epub 2012 Mar 10. PubMed 22425621.
Backbone
  Vector backbone: pCS2+
  Vector type: In vitro transcription
Growth in bacteria
  Bacterial resistance: Ampicillin, 100 μg/mL
  Growth temperature: 37°C
  Growth strain: DH5alpha
  Copy number: High Copy
Gene/Insert
  Gene/Insert name: foxd4l1.1 (alt name: foxd5)
  Species: X. laevis (frog)
  Insert size (bp): 1160
  Mutation: F>E
  Tag / fusion protein: Myc (N terminal on insert)
  Cloning method: Restriction Enzyme; 5′ cloning site unknown (unknown if destroyed)
Terms and licenses: Academic/Nonprofit Terms; Industry Terms: Not Available to Industry
How to cite: pCS2-foxd4l1.1-F>E-myc was a gift from Sally Moody (Addgene plasmid # 185509 ; http://n2t.net/addgene:185509 ; RRID:Addgene_185509)
