[The description below was written by a language model from this plasmid's Addgene catalogue record and pLannotate feature annotations shown in this document.]
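Description:
pCS2-foxd4l1.1-F>E-myc is a pCS2+-based plasmid for expressing a mutant, epitope-tagged form of the Xenopus laevis forkhead transcription factor foxd4l1.1 (also called foxd5). It is catalogued as an in vitro transcription vector. It is maintained in E. coli through a high-copy ColE1/pUC-type origin with ampicillin selection from the β-lactamase gene. An f1 phage origin is also present, along with lac promoter/operator and lacZα/lacI remnants carried over from the backbone.

The payload is a single open reading frame in which six tandem Myc epitope tags sit directly upstream of the foxd5-a coding sequence, giving an N-terminally tagged protein that can be detected with anti-Myc antibodies. The insert carries a phenylalanine-to-glutamate (F>E) substitution, but the record does not give the residue position or the domain affected. Two promoters lie upstream in series. The simian CMV IE94 enhancer/promoter can drive transcription in vertebrate cells or embryos when the DNA itself is introduced. The SP6 promoter just before the tags allows synthesis of sense mRNA in vitro. An SV40 polyadenylation signal follows the coding region and supplies 3′ end processing signals. Reverse-oriented T7 (partial) and T3 promoters flank this downstream region, as is standard for pCS2+.

Constructs of this design are typically used to make synthetic mRNA for microinjection into Xenopus embryos. The associated publication dissects which FoxD4/5 domains activate or repress neural transcription factor genes. This suggests that the F>E variant serves as a domain-function mutant for comparison with the wild-type protein, although the record itself states only that the plasmid expresses X. laevis foxd4.
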