Features (pLannotate 1.2.2; 21 found; start..end, strand, type, name):
     35..53      +  promoter       SP6 promoter: promoter for bacteriophage SP6 RNA polymerase
    103..132     +  CDS            Myc: Myc (human c-Myc proto-oncogene) epitope tag
    142..171     +  CDS            Myc: Myc (human c-Myc proto-oncogene) epitope tag
    181..210     +  CDS            Myc: Myc (human c-Myc proto-oncogene) epitope tag
    220..249     +  CDS            Myc: Myc (human c-Myc proto-oncogene) epitope tag
    259..288     +  CDS            Myc: Myc (human c-Myc proto-oncogene) epitope tag
    322..351     +  CDS            Myc: Myc (human c-Myc proto-oncogene) epitope tag
    364..1419    +  CDS            foxd5-a: FXD5A_XENLA - Also known as foxd5a From Xenopus laevis (African clawed frog).
   1430..1447    -  promoter       T7 promoter (fragment): promoter for bacteriophage T7 RNA polymerase
   1452..1586    -  polyA_signal   SV40 poly(A) signal: SV40 polyadenylation signal
   1699..1717    -  promoter       T3 promoter: promoter for bacteriophage T3 RNA polymerase
   1762..1778    -  protein_bind   lac operator: The lac repressor binds to the lac operator to inhibit transcription in E. coli. This inhibition can be relieved by adding lactose or isopropyl-β-D-thiogalactopyranoside (IPTG). lac repressor encoded by lacI
   1786..1816    -  promoter       lac promoter: promoter for the E. coli lac operon
   1831..1852    -  protein_bind   CAP binding site: CAP binding activates transcription in the presence of cAMP. E. coli catabolite activator protein
   1865..1957    -  CDS            lacI (fragment): lac repressor; lacI; The lac repressor binds to the lac operator to inhibit transcription in E. coli. This inhibition can be relieved by adding lactose or isopropyl-β-D-thiogalactopyranoside (IPTG).
   2140..2728    -  rep_origin     ori: high-copy-number ColE1/pMB1/pBR322/pUC origin of replication
   2899..3759    -  CDS            AmpR: β-lactamase; bla; confers resistance to ampicillin, carbenicillin, and related antibiotics
   3760..3864    -  promoter       AmpR promoter: bla
   3917..4345    -  rep_origin     f1 ori (sequence partly withheld): f1 bacteriophage origin of replication; arrow indicates direction of (+) strand synthesis
   4350..4416    -  CDS            lacZα (fragment): LacZα fragment of β-galactosidase; lacZ fragment
   4423..5400    +  promoter       CMV IE94 promoter: enhancer/promoter region of simian cytomegalovirus major immediate early transcription unit IE94
>Addgene plasmid #185509 | pCS2-foxd4l1.1-F>E-myc | addgene full sequence | sequence record 366559 | Addgene NGS Result
CGCCATTCTGCCTGGGGACGTCGGAGCAAGCTTGATTTAGGTGACACTATAGAATACAAGCTACTTGTTC
TTTTTGCAGGATCCCATCGATTTAAAGCTATGGAGCAAAAGCTCATTTCTGAAGAGGACTTGAATGAAAT
GGAGCAAAAGCTCATTTCTGAAGAGGACTTGAATGAAATGGAGCAAAAGCTCATTTCTGAAGAGGACTTG
AATGAAATGGAGCAAAAGCTCATTTCTGAAGAGGACTTGAATGAAATGGAGCAAAAGCTCATTTCTGAAG
AGGACTTGAATGAAATGGAGAGCTTGGGCGACCTCACCATGGAGCAAAAGCTCATTTCTGAAGAGGACTT
GAATTCAAGGCCTATGAGCTTTAGCCAGGAGTCTGGTGCCCATCATCACCCCCAGGATTATGCAGGACTT
TCTGATGAGGAGGATGAAATTGATATTCTTGGAGAAGATGATCCCTGCAGCCTAAAGTCACACTTTTACC
TACAGCCCACACATTCAGTGATGGGGGACAGTGAGATGCTGAGTCCTTCCAAGCTCAGCTGCACTGAAAG
TGAGAGTGATTCCTCTGGAGAGAGTGAAGGAGGTACTTCTAAAGACTCCTCAACCACCCCAACTGGTAGC
AAAGCCAAAAGGACTCTGGTAAAGCCTCCTTACTCTTACATTGCTCTAATCACCATGGCTATCCTGCAGA
GTCCCCACAAGAAACTGACTCTCAGTGGCATCTGTGATTTTATCAGCAGCAAGTTCCCTTACTACAAGGA
CAAGTTCCCTGCTTGGCAGAATTCCATCAGGCACAACCTGTCCCTTAATGACTGCTTTATTAAAATACCA
CGGGAACCAGGAAATCCGGGAAAAGGCAATTATTGGACACTGGACCCTGCTTCTGAGGACATGTTTGATA
ACGGAAGCTTCCTTAGAAGGAGGAAAAGGTTTAAGAGGCACCAACAGGAGTTCTTTAAGGATGGACTCAT
GATGTACAACTCTCTGCCTTACTACAGACCCTACAGTGCTATCCAACCTCAGCCAGTGCTCCAGCAGACT
TCACTGACATGCATGGCAATACCAGAGACCTTGCCCATGTCAACTCACCTTGCACCCTACCCAGACATAA
AGAGGAAGGTTTCTTACCCTGCCCAGGGGGTACACAGGGGTTTTAAAGCCCAGGATGCTGATAACCATCC
CAATAATTCACAGAGCAAATGTTCAGAGAGTATTGAGAACATCATGAGGAAACCCAAGGAGCCAGAGCCA
AATATTCAAAGCTTCAACTCACACTGGAACTATAATCATGTATTCCAGAGGCCAAGTTCCTGCCTTCTCC
CAGCTGTGCTTAACTTATCCACTGGCCCTCTGCTAGCCAATACTCAGGGTGCCAGGCAATACAACCTCAT
ACAATTCCCTGGGTGTTACTGATCTAGAACTATAGTGAGTCGTATTACGTAGATCCAGACATGATAAGAT
ACATTGATGAGTTTGGACAAACCACAACTAGAATGCAGTGAAAAAAATGCTTTATTTGTGAAATTTGTGA
TGCTATTGCTTTATTTGTAACCATTATAAGCTGCAATAAACAAGTTAACAACAACAATTGCATTCATTTT
ATGTTTCAGGTTCAGGGGGAGGTGTGGGAGGTTTTTTAATTCGCGGCCGCGGCGCCAATGCATTGGGCCC
GGTACCCAGCTTTTGTTCCCTTTAGTGAGGGTTAATTGCGCGCTTGGCGTAATCATGGTCATAGCTGTTT
CCTGTGTGAAATTGTTATCCGCTCACAATTCCACACAACATACGAGCCGGGAGCATAAAGTGTAAAGCCT
GGGGTGCCTAATGAGTGAGCTAACTCACATTAATTGCGTTGCGCTCACTGCCCGCTTTCCAGTCGGGAAA
CCTGTCGTGCCAGCTGCATTAATGAATCGGCCAACGCGCGGGGAGAGGCGGTTTGCGTATTGGGCGCTCT
TCCGCTTCCTCGCTCACTGACTCGCTGCGCTCGGTCGTTCGGCTGCGGCGAGCGGTATCAGCTCACTCAA
AGGCGGTAATACGGTTATCCACAGAATCAGGGGATAACGCAGGAAAGAACATGTGAGCAAAAGGCCAGCA
AAAGGCCAGGAACCGTAAAAAGGCCGCGTTGCTGGCGTTTTTCCATAGGCTCCGCCCCCCTGACGAGCAT
CACAAAAATCGACGCTCAAGTCAGAGGTGGCGAAACCCGACAGGACTATAAAGATACCAGGCGTTTCCCC
CTGGAAGCTCCCTCGTGCGCTCTCCTGTTCCGACCCTGCCGCTTACCGGATACCTGTCCGCCTTTCTCCC
TTCGGGAAGCGTGGCGCTTTCTCATAGCTCACGCTGTAGGTATCTCAGTTCGGTGTAGGTCGTTCGCTCC
AAGCTGGGCTGTGTGCACGAACCCCCCGTTCAGCCCGACCGCTGCGCCTTATCCGGTAACTATCGTCTTG
AGTCCAACCCGGTAAGACACGACTTATCGCCACTGGCAGCAGCCACTGGTAACAGGATTAGCAGAGCGAG
GTATGTAGGCGGTGCTACAGAGTTCTTGAAGTGGTGGCCTAACTACGGCTACACTAGAAGAACAGTATTT
GGTATCTGCGCTCTGCTGAAGCCAGTTACCTTCGGAAAAAGAGTTGGTAGCTCTTGATCCGGCAAACAAA
CCACCGCTGGTAGCGGTGGTTTTTTTGTTTGCAAGCAGCAGATTACGCGCAGAAAAAAAGGATCTCAAGA
AGATCCTTTGATCTTTTCTACGGGGTCTGACGCTCAGTGGAACGAAAACTCACGTTAAGGGATTTTGGTC
ATGAGATTATCAAAAAGGATCTTCACCTAGATCCTTTTAAATTAAAAATGAAGTTTTAAATCAATCTAAA
GTATATATGAGTAAACTTGGTCTGACAGTTACCAATGCTTAATCAGTGAGGCACCTATCTCAGCGATCTG
TCTATTTCGTTCATCCATAGTTGCCTGACTCCCCGTCGTGTAGATAACTACGATACGGGAGGGCTTACCA
TCTGGCCCCAGTGCTGCAATGATACCGCGAGACCCACGCTCACCGGCTCCAGATTTATCAGCAATAAACC
AGCCAGCCGGAAGGGCCGAGCGCAGAAGTGGTCCTGCAACTTTATCCGCCTCCATCCAGTCTATTAATTG
TTGCCGGGAAGCTAGAGTAAGTAGTTCGCCAGTTAATAGTTTGCGCAACGTTGTTGCCATTGCTACAGGC
ATCGTGGTGTCACGCTCGTCGTTTGGTATGGCTTCATTCAGCTCCGGTTCCCAACGATCAAGGCGAGTTA
CATGATCCCCCATGTTGTGCAAAAAAGCGGTTAGCTCCTTCGGTCCTCCGATCGTTGTCAGAAGTAAGTT
GGCCGCAGTGTTATCACTCATGGTTATGGCAGCACTGCATAATTCTCTTACTGTCATGCCATCCGTAAGA
TGCTTTTCTGTGACTGGTGAGTACTCAACCAAGTCATTCTGAGAATAGTGTATGCGGCGACCGAGTTGCT
CTTGCCCGGCGTCAATACGGGATAATACCGCGCCACATAGCAGAACTTTAAAAGTGCTCATCATTGGAAA
ACGTTCTTCGGGGCGAAAACTCTCAAGGATCTTACCGCTGTTGAGATCCAGTTCGATGTAACCCACTCGT
GCACCCAACTGATCTTCAGCATCTTTTACTTTCACCAGCGTTTCTGGGTGAGCAAAAACAGGAAGGCAAA
ATGCCGCAAAAAAGGGAATAAGGGCGACACGGAAATGTTGAATACTCATACTCTTCCTTTTTCAATATTA
TTGAAGCATTTATCAGGGTTATTGTCTCATGAGCGGATACATATTTGAATGTATTTAGAAAAATAAACAA
ATAGGGGTTCCGCGCACATTTCCCCGAAAAGTGCCACCTAAATTGTAAGCGTTAATATTTTGTTAAAATT
CGCGTTAAATTTTTGTTAAATCAGCTCATTTTTTAACCAATAGGCCGAAATCGGCAAAATCCCTTATAAA
TCAAAAGAATAGACCGAGATAGGGT
[37 nt withheld, positions 4016-4052]
AAAGAACGTGGACTCCAACGTCAAAGG
[49 nt withheld, positions 4080-4128]
T
[91 nt withheld, positions 4130-4220]
G
[124 nt withheld, positions 4222-4345]
CCCATTCGCCATTCAGGCTGCGCAACTGTTGGGAAGGGCGATCGGTGCGGGCCTCTTCGCTATTACGCCA
GTCGACCGCCAATTCAATATGGCGTATATGGACTCATGCCAATTCAATATGGTGGATCTGGACCTGTGCC
AATTCAATATGGCGTATATGGACTCGTGCCAATTCAATATGGTGGATCTGGACCCCAGCCAATTCAATAT
GGCGGACTTGGCACCATGCCAATTCAATATGGCGGACCTGGCACTGTGCCAACTGGGGAGGGGTCTACTT
GGCACGGTGCCAAGTTTGAGGAGGGGTCTTGGCCCTGTGCCAAGTCCGCCATATTGAATTGGCATGGTGC
CAATAATGGCGGCCATATTGGCTATATGCCAGGATCAATATATAGGCAATATCCAATATGGCCCTATGCC
AATATGGCTATTGGCCAGGTTCAATACTATGTATTGGCCCTATGCCATATAGTATTCCATATATGGGTTT
TCCTATTGACGTAGATAGCCCCTCCCAATGGGCGGTCCCATATACCATATATGGGGCTTCCTAATACCGC
CCATAGCCACTCCCCCATTGACGTCAATGGTCTCTATATATGGTCTTTCCTATTGACGTCATATGGGCGG
TCCTATTGACGTATATGGCGCCTCCCCCATTGACGTCAATTACGGTAAATGGCCCGCCTGGCTCAATGCC
CATTGACGTCAATAGGACCACCCACCATTGACGTCAATGGGATGGCTCATTGCCCATTCATATCCGTTCT
CACGCCCCCTATTGACGTCAATGACGGTAAATGGCCCACTTGGCAGTACATCAATATCTATTAATAGTAA
CTTGGCAAGTACATTACTATTGGAAGTACGCCAGGGTACATTGGCAGTACTCCCATTGACGTCAATGGCG
GTAAATGGCCCGCGATGGCTGCCAAGTACATCCCCATTGACGTCAATGGGGAGGGGCAATGACGCAAATG
GGCGTTCCATTGACGTAAATGGGCGGTAGGCGTGCCTAATGGGAGGTCTATATAAGCAATGCTCGTTTAG
GGAAC
