>Addgene plasmid #185509 | pCS2-foxd4l1.1-F>E-myc | depositor partial sequence | sequence record 366557 | pCS2-foxd4l1.1-F(greater than)E-myc-F-SP6
NNNNNNNNGNNTNTTNNGNNGNTCCCATCGATTTAAAGCTATGGAGCAAAAGCTCATTTCTGAAGAGGAC
TTGAATGAAATGGAGCAAAAGCTCATTTCTGAAGAGGACTTGAATGAAATGGAGCAAAAGCTCATTTCTG
AAGAGGACTTGAATGAAATGGAGCAAAAGCTCATTTCTGAAGAGGACTTGAATGAAATGGAGCAAAAGCT
CATTTCTGAAGAGGACTTGAATGAAATGGAGAGCTTGGGCGACCTCACCATGGAGCAAAAGCTCATTTCT
GAAGAGGACTTGAATTCAAGGCCTATGAGCTTTAGCCAGGAGTCTGGTGCCCATCATCACCCCCAGGATT
ATGCAGGACTTTCTGATGAGGAGGATGAAATTGATATTCTTGGAGAAGATGATCCCTGCAGCCTAAAGTC
ACACTTTTACCTACAGCCCACACATTCAGTGATGGGGGACAGTGAGATGCTGAGTCCTTCCAAGCTCAGC
TGCACTGAAAGTGAGAGTGATTCCTCTGGAGAGAGTGAAGGAGGTACTTCTAAAGACTCCTCAACCACCC
CAACTGGTAGCAAAGCCAAAAGGACTCTGGTAAAGCCTCCTTACTCTTACATTGCTCTAATCACCATGGC
TATCCTGCAGAGTCCCCACAAGAAACTGACTCTCAGTGGCATCTGTGATTTTATCAGCAGCAAGTTCCCT
TACTACAAGGACAAGTTCCCTGCTTGGCAGAATTCCATCAGGCACAACCTGTCCCTTAATGACTGCTTTA
TTAAAATACCACGGGAACCAGGAAATCCGGGAAAAGGCAATTATTGGACACTGGACCCTGCTTCTGAGGA
CATGTTTGATAACGGAAGCTTCCTTAGAANGAGGAAAAGGNTTAAGAGGCACCAACAGGAGTTCTTTNAA
GGATGGACTCATGATGTACAACTCTCTGCCTTACTACAGACCCTACAGTGCTATN
