>Addgene plasmid #185509 | pCS2-foxd4l1.1-F>E-myc | depositor partial sequence | sequence record 366558 | pCS2-foxd4l1.1-F(greater than)E-myc-M13R
NNNNNNNCNNNNNNNNCTCACTAAAGGGAACAAAAGCTGGGTACCGGGCCCAATGCATTGGCGCCGCGGC
CGCGAATTAAAAAACCTCCCACACCTCCCCCTGAACCTGAAACATAAAATGAATGCAATTGTTGTTGTTA
ACTTGTTTATTGCAGCTTATAATGGTTACAAATAAAGCAATAGCATCACAAATTTCACAAATAAAGCATT
TTTTTCACTGCATTCTAGTTGTGGTTTGTCCAAACTCATCAATGTATCTTATCATGTCTGGATCTACGTA
ATACGACTCACTATAGTTCTAGATCAGTAACACCCAGGGAATTGTATGAGGTTGTATTGCCTGGCACCCT
GAGTATTGGCTAGCAGAGGGCCAGTGGATAAGTTAAGCACAGCTGGGAGAAGGCAGGAACTTGGCCTCTG
GAATACATGATTATAGTTCCAGTGTGAGTTGAAGCTTTGAATATTTGGCTCTGGCTCCTTGGGTTTCCTC
ATGATGTTCTCAATACTCTCTGAACATTTGCTCTGTGAATTATTGGGATGGTTATCAGCATCCTGGGCTT
TAAAACCCCTGTGTACCCCCTGGGCAGGGTAAGAAACCTTCCTCTTTATGTCTGGGTAGGGTGCAAGGTG
AGTTGACATGGGCAAGGTCTCTGGTATTGCCATGCATGTCAGTGAAGTCTGCTGGAGCACTGGCTGAGGT
TGGATAGCACTGTAGGGTCTGTAGTAAGGCAGAGAGTTGTACATCATGAGTCCATCCTTAAAGAACTCCT
GTTGGTGCCTCTTAAACCTTTTCCTCCTTCTAAGGAAGCTTCCGTTATCAAACATGTCCTCAGAAGCAGG
GTCCAGTGTCCAATAATTGCCTTTTCCCGGATTTCCTGGTTCCCGTGGTATTTTAATAAAGCAGTCATTA
NNNNNNGGTTGTGCCTGATGGAATTCTGCCAAGCNGGNNN
